Addgene plasmid #62920: pJEP220-AAV-0.5Synapsin-GFP-pA
Purpose: AAV vector backbone designed to express GFP from a 0.5Synapsin promoter. It also contains a poly-Adenylation Signal (pA)
Depositing lab: Jonathan Ploski. Depositing organization: University of Texas at Dallas. Publication: The production of viral vectors designed to express large and difficult to express transgenes within neurons. Holehonnur R, Lella SK, Ho A, Luong JA, Ploski JE. Mol Brain. 2015 Feb 24;8:12. doi: 10.1186/s13041-015-0100-7. PubMed 25887710.
Backbone
  Vector backbone: AAV
  Backbone manufacturer: Agilent Technologies
  Backbone size w/o insert (bp): 3480
  Total vector size (bp): 4266
  Modifications to backbone: Vector backbone has 75 bps 3’UTR that contains an SV40 based poly-adenylation signal
  Vector type: AAV
Growth in bacteria
  Bacterial resistance: Ampicillin, 100 μg/mL
  Growth temperature: 37°C
  Growth strain: NEB Stable
  Copy number: High Copy
Gene/Insert
  Gene/Insert name: Green Fluorescent protein (GFP)
  Insert size (bp): 786
  Promoter: 0.5synapsin
  Cloning method: Restriction Enzyme; 5′ cloning site EcoR1 (not destroyed); 3′ cloning site XhoI (not destroyed)
  Sequencing primers: 5′ actGAATTCGCCGCCACCAT GGT GAG CAA GGG CGA GGA G
Terms and licenses: Academic/Nonprofit Terms; Industry Terms: Not Available to Industry
How to cite: pJEP220-AAV-0.5Synapsin-GFP-pA was a gift from Jonathan Ploski (Addgene plasmid # 62920 ; http://n2t.net/addgene:62920 ; RRID:Addgene_62920)
