[The description below was written by a language model from this plasmid's Addgene catalogue record and pLannotate feature annotations shown in this document.]
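Description:
pJEP220-AAV-0.5Synapsin-GFP-pA is a small adeno-associated virus transfer plasmid (about 4.3 kb) built on a commercial AAV backbone and intended for producing recombinant AAV that expresses green fluorescent protein in neurons. It is propagated in E. coli as a high-copy plasmid through a ColE1/pUC-type origin and selected with ampicillin via the bla gene under its own promoter. An f1 phage origin is also present, along with short remnants of pBR322 bom and rop sequences that are backbone leftovers rather than functional elements. A recombination-deficient strain is recorded for growth, consistent with the usual need to keep the ITR repeats intact.

The expression cassette lies between AAV2 inverted terminal repeats, the cis elements needed for replication and packaging of the genome into capsids when rep, cap and helper functions are provided in trans. The 3' ITR is annotated in full, whereas the 5' ITR was detected only as two short fragments, which may reflect the difficulty of sequencing or annotating this structured repeat. Between them, a truncated synapsin promoter ("0.5Synapsin") is recorded as driving the reporter. The feature table does not annotate it, but the unannotated stretch upstream of the coding sequence is where it would sit. The reporter is EGFP, cloned between retained EcoRI and XhoI sites, followed by a compact roughly 75 bp 3' UTR carrying an SV40-derived polyadenylation signal.

The short promoter and minimal poly(A) element keep regulatory sequence small, leaving capacity within the AAV packaging limit. The construct thus serves as a neuronal GFP reporter and as a backbone in which GFP can be exchanged for large transgenes.
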