Features (pLannotate 1.2.2; 12 found; start..end, strand, type, name):
     12..39      +  repeat_region  AAV2 ITR (fragment): inverted terminal repeat of adeno-associated virus serotype 2 inverted
     68..95      +  repeat_region  AAV2 ITR (fragment): inverted terminal repeat of adeno-associated virus serotype 2 inverted
    703..1419    +  CDS            EGFP: EGFP is a basic (constitutively fluorescent) green fluorescent protein published in 1996, derived from Aequorea victoria. It is reported to be a rapidly-maturing weak dimer with moderate acid sensitivity.
   1428..1503    +  polyA_signal   SV40 poly(A) signal (fragment): SV40 polyadenylation signal
   1518..1658    +  repeat_region  AAV2 ITR: inverted terminal repeat of adeno-associated virus serotype 2 inverted
   1663..1714    -  misc_feature   bom (fragment): basis of mobility region from pBR322
   1733..2188    +  rep_origin     f1 ori (sequence partly withheld): f1 bacteriophage origin of replication; arrow indicates direction of (+) strand synthesis
   2189..2238    -  misc_feature   bom (fragment): basis of mobility region from pBR322
   2340..2375    -  CDS            rop (fragment): Rop protein, which maintains plasmids at low copy number; rop
   2470..2574    +  promoter       AmpR promoter: bla
   2575..3435    +  CDS            AmpR: β-lactamase; bla; confers resistance to ampicillin, carbenicillin, and related antibiotics
   3606..4194    +  rep_origin     ori: high-copy-number ColE1/pMB1/pBR322/pUC origin of replication
>Addgene plasmid #62920 | pJEP220-AAV-0.5Synapsin-GFP-pA | addgene full sequence | sequence record 356924 | Addgene NGS Result
CCTGCAGGCAGCTGCGCGCTCGCTCGCTCACTGAGGCCGCCCGGGCGTCGGGCGACCTTTGGTCGCCCGG
CCTCAGTGAGCGAGCGAGCGCGCAGAGAGGGAGTGGCCAACTCCATCACTAGGGGTTCCTGCGGCCGCAC
GCGTACAAGTATCTGGGAAGGGTAACAATGCAAGTTAGCCTGAGGATTTAGGAGGAGGCTGAAAAACAGA
GTAGGAGCCTTACTACGGGTCCAGACCCTACGGACAAGAACCCCCACTCCCACTCCCCAAATTGCGCATT
CCCTCCCCCATCAGAGGGGGAGGGGAAGAGGATGCAGCGCGGCGCGGCGCGTGCGCACTGTCGGATTTAG
TACCGCGGACAGAGCCTTCGCCCCCGCTGCCGGCGCGCGCCACCACCTCCCCAGCACCAAAGGCGGGCTG
ACGTCACTCTCCAGCCCTCCCCAAACTCCCCTACCTCACCGCCTTGGTCGCGTCCGTGCAGCGGTGAGTC
CAGTCGGGCCGCACCACAAGAGGTGCAAGATAGGGGGGTGCAGGCGCGACCATACGCTCTGCGGCGGCAG
AGCCTCAGCGCTGCCTCAGTCTGCAGCGGGCAGCAGAGGAGTCGCGTCGTGCCAGAGAGCGCCGCCGTGC
TCCTGAGCCCCTTGCGCTCCGCCCCCGCGGCCCACCGACCCACTGCCCCTTGGATCCGAATTCGCCGCCA
CCATGGTGAGCAAGGGCGAGGAGCTGTTCACCGGGGTGGTGCCCATCCTGGTCGAGCTGGACGGCGACGT
AAACGGCCACAAGTTCAGCGTGTCCGGCGAGGGCGAGGGCGATGCCACCTACGGCAAGCTGACCCTGAAG
TTCATCTGCACCACCGGCAAGCTGCCCGTGCCCTGGCCCACTCTCGTGACCACCCTGACCTACGGCGTGC
AGTGCTTCAGCCGCTACCCCGACCACATGAAGCAGCACGACTTCTTCAAGTCCGCCATGCCCGAAGGCTA
CGTCCAGGAGCGCACCATCTTCTTCAAGGACGACGGCAACTACAAGACCCGCGCCGAGGTGAAGTTCGAG
GGCGACACCCTGGTGAACCGCATCGAGCTGAAGGGCATCGACTTCAAGGAGGACGGCAACATCCTGGGGC
ACAAGCTGGAGTACAACTACAACAGCCACAACGTCTATATCATGGCCGACAAGCAGAAGAACGGCATCAA
GGTGAACTTCAAGATCCGCCACAACATCGAGGACGGCAGCGTGCAGCTCGCCGACCACTACCAGCAGAAC
ACCCCCATCGGCGACGGCCCCGTGCTGCTGCCCGACAACCACTACCTGAGCACCCAGTCCGCCCTGAGCA
AAGACCCCAACGAGAAGCGCGATCACATGGTCCTGCTGGAGTTCGTGACCGCCGCCGGGATCACTCTCGG
CATGGACGAGCTGTACAAGTAACTCGAGTTTATTGCAGCTTATAATGGTTACAAATAAAGCAATAGCATC
ACAAATTTCACAAATAAAGCATTTTTTTCACTGGACCGAGCGGCCGCAGGAACCCCTAGTGATGGAGTTG
GCCACTCCCTCTCTGCGCGCTCGCTCGCTCACTGAGGCCGGGCGACCAAAGGTCGCCCGACGCCCGGGCT
TTGCCCGGGCGGCCTCAGTGAGCGAGCGAGCGCGCAGCTGCCTGCAGGGGCGCCTGATGCGGTATTTTCT
CCTTACGCATCTGTGCGGTATTTCACACCGCATA
[95 nt withheld, positions 1715-1809]
T
[46 nt withheld, positions 1811-1856]
C
[141 nt withheld, positions 1858-1998]
CCTTTGACGTTGGAGTCCACGTTCTTT
[37 nt withheld, positions 2026-2062]
ACTCTATCTCGGGCTATTCTTTTGATTTATAAGGGATTTTGCCGATTTCGGTCTATTGGTTAAAAAATGA
GCTGATTTAACAAAAATTTAACGCGAATTTTAACAAAATATTAACGTTTACAATTTTATGGTGCACTCTC
AGTACAATCTGCTCTGATGCCGCATAGTTAAGCCAGCCCCGACACCCGCCAACACCCGCTGACGCGCCCT
GACGGGCTTGTCTGCTCCCGGCATCCGCTTACAGACAAGCTGTGACCGTCTCCGGGAGCTGCATGTGTCA
GAGGTTTTCACCGTCATCACCGAAACGCGCGAGACGAAAGGGCCTCGTGATACGCCTATTTTTATAGGTT
AATGTCATGATAATAATGGTTTCTTAGACGTCAGGTGGCACTTTTCGGGGAAATGTGCGCGGAACCCCTA
TTTGTTTATTTTTCTAAATACATTCAAATATGTATCCGCTCATGAGACAATAACCCTGATAAATGCTTCA
ATAATATTGAAAAAGGAAGAGTATGAGTATTCAACATTTCCGTGTCGCCCTTATTCCCTTTTTTGCGGCA
TTTTGCCTTCCTGTTTTTGCTCACCCAGAAACGCTGGTGAAAGTAAAAGATGCTGAAGATCAGTTGGGTG
CACGAGTGGGTTACATCGAACTGGATCTCAACAGCGGTAAGATCCTTGAGAGTTTTCGCCCCGAAGAACG
TTTTCCAATGATGAGCACTTTTAAAGTTCTGCTATGTGGCGCGGTATTATCCCGTATTGACGCCGGGCAA
GAGCAACTCGGTCGCCGCATACACTATTCTCAGAATGACTTGGTTGAGTACTCACCAGTCACAGAAAAGC
ATCTTACGGATGGCATGACAGTAAGAGAATTATGCAGTGCTGCCATAACCATGAGTGATAACACTGCGGC
CAACTTACTTCTGACAACGATCGGAGGACCGAAGGAGCTAACCGCTTTTTTGCACAACATGGGGGATCAT
GTAACTCGCCTTGATCGTTGGGAACCGGAGCTGAATGAAGCCATACCAAACGACGAGCGTGACACCACGA
TGCCTGTAGCAATGGCAACAACGTTGCGCAAACTATTAACTGGCGAACTACTTACTCTAGCTTCCCGGCA
ACAATTAATAGACTGGATGGAGGCGGATAAAGTTGCAGGACCACTTCTGCGCTCGGCCCTTCCGGCTGGC
TGGTTTATTGCTGATAAATCTGGAGCCGGTGAGCGTGGGTCTCGCGGTATCATTGCAGCACTGGGGCCAG
ATGGTAAGCCCTCCCGTATCGTAGTTATCTACACGACGGGGAGTCAGGCAACTATGGATGAACGAAATAG
ACAGATCGCTGAGATAGGTGCCTCACTGATTAAGCATTGGTAACTGTCAGACCAAGTTTACTCATATATA
CTTTAGATTGATTTAAAACTTCATTTTTAATTTAAAAGGATCTAGGTGAAGATCCTTTTTGATAATCTCA
TGACCAAAATCCCTTAACGTGAGTTTTCGTTCCACTGAGCGTCAGACCCCGTAGAAAAGATCAAAGGATC
TTCTTGAGATCCTTTTTTTCTGCGCGTAATCTGCTGCTTGCAAACAAAAAAACCACCGCTACCAGCGGTG
GTTTGTTTGCCGGATCAAGAGCTACCAACTCTTTTTCCGAAGGTAACTGGCTTCAGCAGAGCGCAGATAC
CAAATACTGTTCTTCTAGTGTAGCCGTAGTTAGGCCACCACTTCAAGAACTCTGTAGCACCGCCTACATA
CCTCGCTCTGCTAATCCTGTTACCAGTGGCTGCTGCCAGTGGCGATAAGTCGTGTCTTACCGGGTTGGAC
TCAAGACGATAGTTACCGGATAAGGCGCAGCGGTCGGGCTGAACGGGGGGTTCGTGCACACAGCCCAGCT
TGGAGCGAACGACCTACACCGAACTGAGATACCTACAGCGTGAGCTATGAGAAAGCGCCACGCTTCCCGA
AGGGAGAAAGGCGGACAGGTATCCGGTAAGCGGCAGGGTCGGAACAGGAGAGCGCACGAGGGAGCTTCCA
GGGGGAAACGCCTGGTATCTTTATAGTCCTGTCGGGTTTCGCCACCTCTGACTTGAGCGTCGATTTTTGT
GATGCTCGTCAGGGGGGCGGAGCCTATGGAAAAACGCCAGCAACGCGGCCTTTTTACGGTTCCTGGCCTT
TTGCTGGCCTTTTGCTCACATGT
